Addgene plasmid #48681: Oct4-IRES-eGFP-PGK-Neo
Purpose: For knock-in donor vector by CRISPR/CAS system
Depositing lab: Rudolf Jaenisch. Depositing organization: Whitehead Institute for Biomedical Research. Publication: One-Step Generation of Mice Carrying Reporter and Conditional Alleles by CRISPR/Cas-Mediated Genome Engineering. Yang H, Wang H, Shivalila CS, Cheng AW, Shi L, Jaenisch R. Cell. 2013 Aug 27. pii: S0092-8674(13)01016-7. doi: 10.1016/j.cell.2013.08.022. PubMed 23992847.
Backbone
  Vector backbone: pCR2.1TOPO
  Vector type: CRISPR
Growth in bacteria
  Bacterial resistance: Ampicillin, 100 μg/mL
  Growth temperature: 37°C
  Growth strain: DH5alpha
  Copy number: High Copy
Gene/Insert
  Gene/Insert name: Oct4 (alt names: Pou5f1; Oct3; Otf3)
  Species: M. musculus (mouse)
  Insert size (bp): 3000
  GenBank ID: NC_000083.6
  Entrez Gene: Pou5f1 (a.k.a. NF-A3, Oct-3, Oct-3/4, Oct-4, Oct3, Oct3/4, Oct4, Otf-3, Otf-4, Otf3, Otf3-rs7, Otf3g, Otf4)
  Tag / fusion protein: GFP (C terminal on insert)
Terms and licenses: Academic/Nonprofit Terms; Industry Terms: Not Available to Industry
How to cite: Oct4-IRES-eGFP-PGK-Neo was a gift from Rudolf Jaenisch (Addgene plasmid # 48681 ; http://n2t.net/addgene:48681 ; RRID:Addgene_48681)
