[The description below was written by a language model from this plasmid's Addgene catalogue record and pLannotate feature annotations shown in this document.]
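Description:
Oct4-IRES-eGFP-PGK-Neo is a homology-directed repair donor plasmid for knocking a fluorescent reporter into the mouse Oct4 (Pou5f1) locus using the CRISPR/Cas system. It carries no Cas9 or guide RNA components itself and serves only as the repair template. It is propagated in E. coli as a high-copy plasmid through a ColE1/pUC-type origin and selected with ampicillin (AmpR). An f1 origin, lac promoter/operator and lacZα remnants, and flanking T3 and T7 promoters are also present. The catalogue lists the backbone as pCR2.1-TOPO, although the annotation detects a pBluescript-type multiple cloning site. Likewise, the catalogue gives an insert size of about 3 kb, whereas the full 12.4 kb sequence contains considerably more non-backbone DNA.

The payload lies on the minus strand. Several Pou5f1 coding fragments are separated by unannotated stretches, consistent with genomic exons and introns. The hits labelled as frog and human POU3F proteins most likely reflect conserved POU-domain sequence within the mouse gene. Downstream of the last Pou5f1 fragment sits an EMCV IRES followed by EGFP, so after integration EGFP should be translated from the same endogenous transcript as Oct4 but as a separate protein. The catalogue's description of GFP as a C-terminal tag is therefore imprecise. Next comes a PGK promoter-NeoR-bGH poly(A) cassette for G418 selection in mammalian cells, flanked by loxP sites (annotated as fragments) so that Cre can excise it afterwards. The roughly 2 kb of unannotated sequence beyond the distal loxP site presumably forms the other homology arm, though the record does not define the arms. The construct is used to generate Oct4-GFP pluripotency reporter alleles in mouse cells or embryos.
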