Features (pLannotate 1.2.2; 24 found; start..end, strand, type, name):
   2030..2061    +  protein_bind   loxP (fragment): Cre-mediated recombination occurs in the 8-bp core sequence (GCATACAT). Cre recombinase
   2151..2262    -  polyA_signal   bGH poly(A) signal: bovine growth hormone polyadenylation signal
   2300..3103    -  CDS            NeoR/KanR: aminoglycoside phosphotransferase from Tn5; aph(3')-II (or nptII); confers resistance to neomycin, kanamycin, and G418 (Geneticin®)
   3117..3602    -  promoter       PGK promoter: mouse phosphoglycerate kinase 1 promoter
   3608..3639    +  protein_bind   loxP (fragment): Cre-mediated recombination occurs in the 8-bp core sequence (GCATACAT). Cre recombinase
   3692..4411    -  CDS            EGFP: the original enhanced GFP (Yang et al., 1996) mammalian codon-optimized
   4425..4887    -  misc_feature   IRES: internal ribosome entry site (IRES) of the encephalomyocarditis virus (EMCV)
   5161..5421    -  CDS            Pou5f1 (fragment): PO5F1_MOUSE - Also known as Oct-3, Oct-4, Otf-3, Otf3. Experimental evidence at protein level: Swiss-Prot protein existence level 1. Transcription factor that binds to the octamer motif (5'- ATTTGCAT-3') (PubMed:1972777, PubMed:1690859, PubMed:1967980, PubMed:17525163, PubMed:23376973). Forms a trimeric complex with SOX2 or SOX15 on DNA and controls the expression of a number of genes involved in embryonic development such as YES1, FGF4, UTF1 and ZFP206 (PubMed:15863505, PubMed:17097055, PubMed:17496161, PubMed:19740739). Critical for early embryogenesis and for embryonic stem cell pluripotenc
   5567..5731    -  CDS            Pou5f1 (fragment): PO5F1_MOUSE - Also known as Oct-3, Oct-4, Otf-3, Otf3. Experimental evidence at protein level: Swiss-Prot protein existence level 1. Transcription factor that binds to the octamer motif (5'- ATTTGCAT-3') (PubMed:1972777, PubMed:1690859, PubMed:1967980, PubMed:17525163, PubMed:23376973). Forms a trimeric complex with SOX2 or SOX15 on DNA and controls the expression of a number of genes involved in embryonic development such as YES1, FGF4, UTF1 and ZFP206 (PubMed:15863505, PubMed:17097055, PubMed:17496161, PubMed:19740739). Critical for early embryogenesis and for embryonic stem cell pluripotenc
   6192..6323    -  CDS            pou3f3 (fragment): PO3F3_XENLA - Also known as nrl-20. Experimental evidence at transcript level: Swiss-Prot protein existence level 2. From Xenopus laevis (African clawed frog).
   6484..6579    -  CDS            POU3F4 (fragment): PO3F4_HUMAN - Also known as BRN4, OTF9. Experimental evidence at protein level: Swiss-Prot protein existence level 1. Probable transcription factor which exert its primary action widely during early neural development and in a very limited set of neurons in the mature brain. From Homo sapiens (Human).
   9225..9506    -  CDS            Pou5f1 (fragment): PO5F1_MOUSE - Also known as Oct-3, Oct-4, Otf-3, Otf3. Experimental evidence at protein level: Swiss-Prot protein existence level 1. Transcription factor that binds to the octamer motif (5'- ATTTGCAT-3') (PubMed:1972777, PubMed:1690859, PubMed:1967980, PubMed:17525163, PubMed:23376973). Forms a trimeric complex with SOX2 or SOX15 on DNA and controls the expression of a number of genes involved in embryonic development such as YES1, FGF4, UTF1 and ZFP206 (PubMed:15863505, PubMed:17097055, PubMed:17496161, PubMed:19740739). Critical for early embryogenesis and for embryonic stem cell pluripotenc
   9553..9571    -  promoter       T3 promoter: promoter for bacteriophage T3 RNA polymerase
   9614..9636    -  protein_bind   lac operator (fragment): The lac repressor binds to the lac operator to inhibit transcription in E. coli. This inhibition can be relieved by adding lactose or isopropyl-β-D-thiogalactopyranoside (IPTG). lac repressor encoded by lacI
   9640..9670    -  promoter       lac promoter: promoter for the E. coli lac operon
   9685..9706    -  protein_bind   CAP binding site: CAP binding activates transcription in the presence of cAMP. E. coli catabolite activator protein
   9719..9811    -  CDS            lacI (fragment): lac repressor; lacI; The lac repressor binds to the lac operator to inhibit transcription in E. coli. This inhibition can be relieved by adding lactose or isopropyl-β-D-thiogalactopyranoside (IPTG).
   9994..10582   -  rep_origin     ori: high-copy-number ColE1/pMB1/pBR322/pUC origin of replication
  10753..11613   -  CDS            AmpR: β-lactamase; bla; confers resistance to ampicillin, carbenicillin, and related antibiotics
  11614..11718   -  promoter       AmpR promoter: bla
  11771..12199   -  rep_origin     f1 ori (sequence partly withheld): f1 bacteriophage origin of replication; arrow indicates direction of (+) strand synthesis
  12204..12359   -  CDS            lacZα (fragment): LacZα fragment of β-galactosidase; lacZ fragment
  12367..12385   +  promoter       T7 promoter: promoter for bacteriophage T7 RNA polymerase
  12394..48      +  misc_feature   MCS (fragment) (across the origin): pBluescript multiple cloning site
>Addgene plasmid #48681 | Oct4-IRES-eGFP-PGK-Neo | depositor full sequence | sequence record 70449 | Oct4-IRES-eGFP-PGK-Neo sequence 12405 bps
GGTGGCGGCCGCTCTAGAACTAGTGGATCCCCCGGGCTGCAGGAATTCTCCATAGCACAGGGGCTCGTGG
AAACCAAGCATGGAGTTGGGCAGGAGAAGACTATGAGTCAAGGCACTTGCTGCCAAGCCTAGCGACCTGG
ACTTGACCCACAGGACCCACACCATGGAGGGAACCAACTTTTTTCCTCACATTGTGACAATCTTCACACA
TAAATATGCACATACTTACTGTGTCCAGGCCAGCTTGGTCTTCATGAGATACTGGGGGGAGGGGAGGGGA
GGGAGGCAGAGATCTGGTAGGGCTGACATTCAGCAGCAAAAATGCTTTAAGACTTGGCTTTGGGGGCTGG
AGAGATGGCTCAGCGGTTAAGAGCACTGACTGCTCTGCCAGAGGTCCAGAGTTCAATTCCCATCAACCAT
GGTGGCTCACAACCATCTGTAATGGGATCCATTGCCCTCTTCTGGTGTGTCTGAAGACAGCTCAAATACA
TAAAATAAATAACTTTTTTTTTTTCTAAAGGAGCTGCTTGGCTCCTCCTCTCTTTTTTTTTTTTAATTTA
TTTATTATATATATATGTAAGTACACTGTAGTTGTCTTCAGACATACCAGAAGAGGGCGTCAGATCTCAT
TACAGATGGTTGTGAGCCACCATGTAGTTGCTGGGATTTGAACTCGGGACCTCTGGCAGAGCAGTCAGTG
CTCTTAACCACTGAGCCATCTCACCAGCCCCAAAATAAATAACATTTTAAAAAATAAAGACTTAAGCTGG
GAGTGGTGGCGCACGCATTTGATCCCAGCACTCACTGGGGAGGCAGAGGCAAGCAGATTTCTGAGTTCGA
GGCCAGACTGGTTTACAAAGTGAGTTCCAGGACATCCAGAGCTATACAGAGAAACCCTGTCTCGAAAAAC
CAAAAAAATAAAATAAATAAATAAATAAATGGTTCAGCAGTTAGGAGCTATGGCTAGCTGGCCTGTGGTG
GTACATGACCTTAATCCCAGCTCTTGGAAGGCAGGGATGGATAGACTGGATCTGAGTTCAGGGACAGCCT
GGCCTACAGAGTTCCAGATAGCCAGGGCTACACCGAGAAATGTCTCAAAACAAACAAAAACAAAAAGCCA
ATGGCTCTTCTTGCAGAGGACCCAGGTTTGGTTCTCAGAACCTACATGGCTGCTCCCAACTCTCTATAAA
TCCAGTTCCTTGAGATCTAAAGCCTTTGACCTATTCTGGCATTGTAGACATGTGTACAGACCCTACTCCC
AGCACTACTACGCCCAAAAAAGGTGGTCATCAGCTAGAATAGAAGCATAACAATTTAGCCTAGAGTGGCA
CGGGCCTTTAATCTCAGCACTGCGGAGGCAGAGGCAGGCTGATCTGAGGCCAACCTGGTCCGCCAGGACT
ACACAGAACTCATCTTGAAGGAAAAGAAAAAAAAGAGTTTGAGGGCTGGAGAGATGGCTCAGCGGTTAAG
AGCACTGACTGCTCTTCCAGAGGTCCTGAGTTCAATTCCCAGCAACCACATGGTGGCTCACAACCATCTG
TAATGGGATCCCATGCCCTCTTCTGGTGTGTCTAGAAGACAGCTACAGTGTACCCATATAAATAAAATAA
ATCTTAACCCCCCCAAAAAAACTCTTTTTTTTAAAGTATAAGCCCACCAGAACTCCCAGAGTGACAAGAG
GAAAGAAGGCGGCTGCCAGACAATGGCTATGAGGTGATGTCCATCAGCTAGCAGAGACTTACCGCCTCTA
GGATGGCGAATATGCAATGCCTTCCTCTATAGGTTGGGCTCCAACCCCAACTATCCCTGGGCATTTTGTG
GAACTCCAATGGTTTCAATGGCGCCTGTTTTGAAGATCACCTGGGGTTTGAGAATCCATTACTGGCTTTC
TCCAACCGCAGGCTCTCTAGGAACTGAAGGAAAACAAAATTCAGCTATCTACTGTGTGTCCCAGTCTTTA
TTTAAGAACAAAATGATGAGTGACAGACAGGCCAGGCTCCTGATCATCTGCAGAATTCGGCTTGTACTGA
TAACTTCGTATAGCATACATTATACGAAGTTGTTGCCTGCTATTGTCTTCCCAATCCTCCCCCTTGCTGT
CCTGCCCCACCCCACCCCCCAGAATAGAATGACACCTACTCAGACAATGCGATGCAATTTCCTCATTTTA
TTAGGAAAGGACAGTGGGAGTGGCACCTTCCAGGGTCAAGGAAGGCACGGGGGAGGGGCAAACAACAGAT
GGCTGGCAACTAGAAGGCACAGTCGAGGCTGATCAGCGAGCTCTAGAGAATTGATCCCCTCAGAAGAACT
CGTCAAGAAGGCGATAGAAGGCGATGCGCTGCGAATCGGGAGCGGCGATACCGTAAAGCACGAGGAAGCG
GTCAGCCCATTCGCCGCCAAGCTCTTCAGCAATATCACGGGTAGCCAACGCTATGTCCTGATAGCGGTCC
GCCACACCCAGCCGGCCACAGTCGATGAATCCAGAAAAGCGGCCATTTTCCACCATGATATTCGGCAAGC
AGGCATCGCCATGGGTCACGACGAGATCCTCGCCGTCGGGCATGCGCGCCTTGAGCCTGGCGAACAGTTC
GGCTGGCGCGAGCCCCTGATGCTCTTCGTCCAGATCATCCTGATCGACAAGACCGGCTTCCATCCGAGTA
CGTGCTCGCTCGATGCGATGTTTCGCTTGGTGGTCGAATGGGCAGGTAGCCGGATCAAGCGTATGCAGCC
GCCGCATTGCATCAGCCATGATGGATACTTTCTCGGCAGGAGCAAGGTGAGATGACAGGAGATCCTGCCC
CGGCACTTCGCCCAATAGCAGCCAGTCCCTTCCCGCTTCAGTGACAACGTCGAGCACAGCTGCGCAAGGA
ACGCCCGTCGTGGCCAGCCACGATAGCCGCGCTGCCTCGTCCTGCAGTTCATTCAGGGCACCGGACAGGT
CGGTCTTGACAAAAAGAACCGGGCGCCCCTGCGCTGACAGCCGGAACACGGCGGCATCAGAGCAGCCGAT
TGTCTGTTGTGCCCAGTCATAGCCGAATAGCCTCTCCACCCAAGCGGCCGGAGAACCTGCGTGCAATCCA
TCTTGTTCAATGGCCGATCCCATATTGGCTGCAGGTCGAAAGGCCCGGAGATGAGGAAGAGGAGAACAGC
GCGGCAGACGTGCGCTTTTGAAGCGTGCAGAATGCCGGGCCTCCGGAGGACCTTCGGGCGCCCGCCCCGC
CCCTGAGCCCGCCCCTGAGCCCGCCCCCGGACCCACCCCTTCCCAGCCTCTGAGCCCAGAAAGCGAAGGA
GCAAAGCTGCTATTGGCCGCTGCCCCAAAGGCCTACCCGCTTCCATTGCTCAGCGGTGCTGTCCATCTGC
ACGAGACTAGTGAGACGTGCTACTTCCATTTGTCACGTCCTGCACGACGCGAGCTGCGGGGCGGGGGGGA
ACTTCCTGACTAGGGGAGGAGTAGAAGGTGGCGCGAAGGGGCCACCAAAGAACGGAGCCGGTTGGCGCCT
ACCGGTGGATGTGGAATGTGTGCGAGGCCAGAGGCCACTTGTGTAGCGCCAAGTGCCCAGCGGGGCTGCT
AAAGCGCATGCTCCAGACTGCCTTGGGAAAAGTACTGATAACTTCGTATAGCATACATTATACGAAGTTG
TTGAAGCCGAATTCCAGCACACTGGCGGCCGTTACTAGTGGATCGGCCGCTTTACTTGTACAGCTCGTCC
ATGCCGAGAGTGATCCCGGCGGCGGTCACGAACTCCAGCAGGACCATGTGATCGCGCTTCTCGTTGGGGT
CTTTGCTCAGGGCGGACTGGGTGCTCAGGTAGTGGTTGTCGGGCAGCAGCACGGGGCCGTCGCCGATGGG
GGTGTTCTGCTGGTAGTGGTCGGCGAGCTGCACGCTGCCGTCCTCGATGTTGTGGCGGATCTTGAAGTTC
ACCTTGATGCCGTTCTTCTGCTTGTCGGCCATGATATAGACGTTGTGGCTGTTGTAGTTGTACTCCAGCT
TGTGCCCCAGGATGTTGCCGTCCTCCTTGAAGTCGATGCCCTTCAGCTCGATGCGGTTCACCAGGGTGTC
GCCCTCGAACTTCACCTCGGCGCGGGTCTTGTAGTTGCCGTCGTCCTTGAAGAAGATGGTGCGCTCCTGG
ACGTAGCCTTCGGGCATGGCGGACTTGAAGAAGTCGTGCTGCTTCATGTGGTCGGGGTAGCGGCTGAAGC
ACTGCACGCCGTAGGTCAGGGTGGTCACGAGGGTGGGCCAGGGCACGGGCAGCTTGCCGGTGGTGCAGAT
GAACTTCAGGGTCAGCTTGCCGTAGGTGGCATCGCCCTCGCCCTCGCCGGACACGCTGAACTTGTGGCCG
TTTACGTCGCCGTCCAGCTCGACCAGGATGGGCACCACCCCGGTGAACAGCTCCTCGCCCTTGCTCACCA
TGGTTGTGGCCATATTATCATCGTGTTTTTCAAAGGAAAACCACGTCCCCGTGGTTCGGGGGGCCTAGAC
GTTTTTTTAACCTCGACTAAACACATGTAAAGCATGTGCACCGAGGCCCCAGATCAGATCCCATACAATG
GGGTACCTTCTGGGCATCCTTCAGCCCCTTGTTGAATACGCTTGAGGAGAGCCATTTGACTCTTTCCACA
ACTATCCAACTCACAACGTGGCACTGGGGTTGTGCCGCCTTTGCAGGTGTATCTTATACACGTGGCTTTT
GGCCGCAGAGGCACCTGTCGCCAGGTGGGGGGTTCCGCTGCCTGCAAAGGGTCGCTACAGACGTTGTTTG
TCTTCAAGAAGCTTCCAGAGGAACTGCTTCCTTCACGACATTCAACAGACCTTGCATTCCTTTGGCGAGA
GGGGAAAGACCCCTAGGAATGCTCGTCAAGAAGACAGGGCCAGGTTTCCGGGCCCTCACATTGCCAAAAG
ACGGCAATATGGTGGAAAATAACATATAGACAAACGCACACCGGCCTTATTCCAAGCGGCTTCGGCCAGT
AACGTTAGGGGGGGGGGAGGGAGAGGGGCGGATCAACAGCATCACTGAGCTTCTTTCCCCATCCCACCCC
CCACCCCTGTTGTGCTTTTAATCCCTCCTCAGTAAAAGAATTTAACCCCAAAGCTCCAGGTTCTCTTGTC
TACCTCCCTTGCCTTGGCTCACAGCATCCCCAGGGAGGGCTGGTGCCTCAGTTTGAATGCATGGGAGAGC
CCAGAGCAGTGACGGGAACAGAGGGAAAGGCCTCGCCCTCAGGAAAAGGGACTGAGTAGAGTGTGGTGAA
GTGGGGGCTTCCATAGCCTGGGGTGCCAAAGTGGGGACCTGGGGGCAGAGGAAAGGATACAGCCCCCCCT
GGGAAAGGTGTCCCTGTAGCCTCATACTCTTCTCGTTGGGAATACTCAATACTTGATCTTTTGCCCTTCT
GGCGCCGGTTACAGAACCATACTCGAACCACCTAGGATGGGCACAGAGATGGACATCAGATCATAAGCTC
TGGGATGCTGCAGTCAGCGGTGGCGGCGGTGGGGGTGGGGGGGTGGGGGGGGTGGGGAATGGGAACAGGG
AAACATCCAGGTACCACAGGGCAGGATCTTGGCACTCACATCCTTCTCTAGCCCAAGCTGATTGGCGATG
TGAGTGATCTGCTGTAGGGAGGGCTTCGGGCACTTCAGAAACATGGTCTCCAGACTCCACCTCACACGGT
TCTCAATGCTAGTTCGCTTTCTCTTCCGGGCCTGCACCAGGGTCTCCGATTTGCATATCTGGGCAGGGGA
AGATGGGGGCGACAAGAGCAACTTTAGTATTTGACTTGGCAACAGCCCCACCTTGAGATGGGACTGAAGA
ACAAACCGCTAAGGGATTGTGCTAAGGGAGCATTGACTGGATGTGGCCCCAGAGCCAGGGGTTACTGAAA
GGGGCTCTGGAAGGGGCTGGTAGACCTAGGTCTGAGCCTTCACCAGCACTAGACGGGGTTCTGGGGAGGG
ACCATTGTCAGGCTGGTGGGGGCAGAGGGTGACTCAGAAGGAGAGAGCCTGATTGATTAGCAAATGTTAA
GGCTCTGGATTCCAATTCATAGCAGCAGAATAAGGACACAGAACTTCTCCTGCGAGCTCCGGTTGGAGAG
GGAGGAGTTTCAAGCCAGGAATGGAAGCAGCAGAAGGGACTGTGCCTGGCAGACATTGCACACATCCTGC
CACTCCTCACCTCCTGAAGGTTCTCATTGTTGTCGGCTTCCTCCACCCACTTCTCCAGCAGGGGCCGCAG
CTTACACATGTTCTTAAGGCTGAGCTGCAAGGCCTCGAAGCGACAGATGGTGGTCTGGCTGAACACCTTT
CCTGAAAGGCCGATCAAACAGAGTGAGTGAGGCAGCAAGAAGGGAGCCCAAGCCCCCACCTCTGACAGTT
CAAGCTACAAGCGTCTAATCCTCCCTTACCTGTGGAGAAGCAGCTCCTAAGATGCCCCACCCCCTTGCGC
CTACATTAAGAGCCGTGAGATCAGAACATGCTGGGGGAGACCCACCAAAGAGAACGCCCAGGGTGAGCCC
CACGTCGGCCTGGGTGTACCCCAAGGTGATCCTCTTCTGCTTCAGCAGCTTGGCAAACTGTTCTAGCTCC
TTCTGCAGGGCTTTCATGTCCTGGGACTGTAGTGAGAAAGGCAGACTTGTCAGAGTCACACCAGCTGGGA
CTGTGACCCTAGGGTGCCCCATGAAAAGATCTCAGCCTCCTCAAGGGCTGGTCTGATTATATAAATGTTA
TTCACTCTATTCCTAGGTGACATAGATGGCTCTTTCCCCCCCCAGAACCTAGCCATCTACAGTACCACAC
TACCCAGAGTTCTGTGCAGTACCCCAGCAAGTTCCTATCTGCTCACAGATTACTCAAAACCGCCCCACTG
AGGACAAAATGTCACCCTATTCTGAAGAAGTTTTAAGGCTGCAGAATTGACCAGACGAACGAGCATGTAA
TCCCTTTACTCAAGAAACACATGGCTCAGCAGTTAAGCTCTAGCTCTTGCTCCTTCGCCTGCTTGCTGCG
TGAGACTAAGTAACTGCTAGATCCTTGGACTTCCATTCACAGCTGCGACTGAACCATTGTTGGGAATTGG
GCTGCCGACTGTAAGTCATCAATAAATTCCTTTACTATCTAGAGACTGTCCATAAGTTCTGTGACTCTAG
AGAACCCTGACTAATACAGAAGTTGGTATACGGACTTCTCTTCCGGAGATCCGGAGTTCAATTCCCAGCA
ACCACAAGGTGGCTCACAACCTTCTGTAGTAGGATCTGATGCCCTCTTCTGGTGTGTGTCTGAAGACAGG
TACACTGTACTCATATAAAAAAAAAAAAAATCAAAAGAAAGAAAGGAAGAAAGAAAGTCCCAAAGTATGA
CACAGTATTAGTGAAGATATTGAAACAGGGACTCACTAGGAAGCTCTCCTGCCTCAGTGTCTCAAGGGCT
GGGGTAATAAGATCCATCCCTCTGTTCAGCTCTAAATGAAAACCTACACAGCACACTCTAAGTAGCCAAA
TGTCCATGCCCCAGGAGCTGACAACACTCCGGAGTGCGAAGAAAACTCCTGCTGTACTAGAGTGCGACAG
AGAAAGCAAGGCAGCAGGCTAGAAGCCTCTGGAGGTGAGAAGCCTTGAGGCCCAAACCACAGGAAATCAT
CTGACTCACCCTGGATGCGGTACTGGCCGGAGGGTGCAGAGGACCACCTCTGACGCCCACAGGTGTACAG
TAGCAGGCATGCACACACCACAAAAAAAAAAAAATTTTTTTTTTTCAAAGTTGAAACAGGGATATCAATC
GATGTATGAGCAATAGAACGGCAGGGGCACTCGAGGGTGTGGCTAAGGCTGCCTTCTTCTCAGTAATACA
CAGTGATGGTTGGGACCAGGTGGGGAGGGTATAACAGATGGCCAGTTGAGTGTGCTTTCTAAGTTGCAGC
GTGTGAACCGGACCCCCCCCCCCAAAATGGCTGTCGGTTTCTCAGGCTTTTCTGTCTCTAACAGAAGACA
GAAATGGAGGCAGTCATCTGGGGAGATGCAAGTCAGCCTTGAGGGCGGAAGAGGAGCAGGTTGTTGGAGC
AAAGGTCCAGGATGGAGGGCTGAGGTGCTCCACAAAGGCTGGCCAACCCAGGGCACAGACAGAAGCAGCA
GCCAGTGAGGCACACCTCAATGCCATTTCAATGGAAAAGGATTCTCTCGGCTTCAGACAGACTTTCATCT
CCAACTGCTCCTCAAAAGACCAAAACTTGTAATCGCCCTCAGCAGTGTCTTTGGCTTTTCTAAATCCTAT
TTTGAGGATTTGGGATTAGCTTAACTAAGGTTCAAATCTCTTGCTTCATTAAGGGCCATTTAAGATGTGA
GATAAACTATTAATGCCTTCCTAGGGGACTCCCGGCGGCATACAGGACCTGAGATAACACAGAAACTGGC
ACTTAGGGAGGGGACTCCTGCTACAACAATCGCTAAGCTGTCGGAACTCCCGGCGGGCATCGGTATCCAC
TCGCACCTTGTTCTTAAGGCTAATTGCTTACACTTGCTCCAGAGTGCTGGCTGTAGGCCATCAGACACTA
AGCAAGGCCCGTGCACTCACAGAATGATCTTAAGATGGCCTGGAGATAAAACTCCCCTACCCAAGGGTGT
CCCTTTCTTGTTTACAAGGAAAGGTAGAAAGGCTGAAATCGATCAGATCTGCACCTCAGGCACTACAAGG
GTCTGCTCGTGTAAAGGTGACTCATGGAGTCTGAGGCTAAAGTAGACAGGCCGTAAACTTGACTGAAGGT
GAGCCCTACTCCACACATGGCCCAAACAAGAGCTCCTATCAGCAGCCAGTCACACCCAACCTCTTCAGTA
ACAATAACTCCAGGATAAGCACCATTTTTTACCCCCCCAGCCATGCCTAACCTTAAGGCCAAGTTCCTGG
GTCCGACTGTGATCCAAGTCCCCAGAGGGGCTGATATGTTTTTTTTTTTTGGGGGGGGCTGATTTTCACG
CATCACTGGTGTACAGACAGTGATGGCATGAAGCAAGTGTCGGGACACAGGCCAGGCCTAGGTGACCTAC
ATGACAAGGGCCAGGCCGAAACAATCCAGGCCGGTTTCTGATTCTTGCAATTCTGGGTTCTAGTCCACAC
TGCGTCGTGCTTCTCAGGAGGCCCGGCAGCCATCACCACCTTTGGCAGGCAGGGTGGCTACCCTACATGT
TCCCAATTCCCTTCACTGCTGCCTCTGCCAGCCCAGCCAAGTCCCTTCACTTACCTCCTCGGGAGTTGGT
TCCACCTTCTCCAACTTCACGGCATTGGGGCGGTCGGCACAGGGCTCAGAGGAGGTTCCCTCTGAGTTGC
TTTCCACTCGTGCTCCTGCCTGGCCCTCAGGCTGCAAAGTCTCCACGCCAACTTGGGGGACTAGGCCCAG
TCCAACCTGAGGTCCACAGTATGCCATCCCTCCGCAGAACTCGTATGCGGGCGGACATGGGGAGATCCCC
AATACCTCTGAGCCTGGTCCGATTCCAGGCCCACCTGGAGGCCCTTGGAAGCTTATCGATACCGTCGACC
TCGAGGGGGGGCCCGGTACCCAGCTTTTGTTCCCTTTAGTGAGGGTTAATTGCGCGCTTGGCGTAATCAT
GGTCATAGCTGTTTCCTGTGTGAAATTGTTATCCGCTCACAATTCCACACAACATACGAGCCGGAAGCAT
AAAGTGTAAAGCCTGGGGTGCCTAATGAGTGAGCTAACTCACATTAATTGCGTTGCGCTCACTGCCCGCT
TTCCAGTCGGGAAACCTGTCGTGCCAGCTGCATTAATGAATCGGCCAACGCGCGGGGAGAGGCGGTTTGC
GTATTGGGCGCTCTTCCGCTTCCTCGCTCACTGACTCGCTGCGCTCGGTCGTTCGGCTGCGGCGAGCGGT
ATCAGCTCACTCAAAGGCGGTAATACGGTTATCCACAGAATCAGGGGATAACGCAGGAAAGAACATGTGA
GCAAAAGGCCAGCAAAAGGCCAGGAACCGTAAAAAGGCCGCGTTGCTGGCGTTTTTCCATAGGCTCCGCC
CCCCTGACGAGCATCACAAAAATCGACGCTCAAGTCAGAGGTGGCGAAACCCGACAGGACTATAAAGATA
CCAGGCGTTTCCCCCTGGAAGCTCCCTCGTGCGCTCTCCTGTTCCGACCCTGCCGCTTACCGGATACCTG
TCCGCCTTTCTCCCTTCGGGAAGCGTGGCGCTTTCTCATAGCTCACGCTGTAGGTATCTCAGTTCGGTGT
AGGTCGTTCGCTCCAAGCTGGGCTGTGTGCACGAACCCCCCGTTCAGCCCGACCGCTGCGCCTTATCCGG
TAACTATCGTCTTGAGTCCAACCCGGTAAGACACGACTTATCGCCACTGGCAGCAGCCACTGGTAACAGG
ATTAGCAGAGCGAGGTATGTAGGCGGTGCTACAGAGTTCTTGAAGTGGTGGCCTAACTACGGCTACACTA
GAAGGACAGTATTTGGTATCTGCGCTCTGCTGAAGCCAGTTACCTTCGGAAAAAGAGTTGGTAGCTCTTG
ATCCGGCAAACAAACCACCGCTGGTAGCGGTGGTTTTTTTGTTTGCAAGCAGCAGATTACGCGCAGAAAA
AAAGGATCTCAAGAAGATCCTTTGATCTTTTCTACGGGGTCTGACGCTCAGTGGAACGAAAACTCACGTT
AAGGGATTTTGGTCATGAGATTATCAAAAAGGATCTTCACCTAGATCCTTTTAAATTAAAAATGAAGTTT
TAAATCAATCTAAAGTATATATGAGTAAACTTGGTCTGACAGTTACCAATGCTTAATCAGTGAGGCACCT
ATCTCAGCGATCTGTCTATTTCGTTCATCCATAGTTGCCTGACTCCCCGTCGTGTAGATAACTACGATAC
GGGAGGGCTTACCATCTGGCCCCAGTGCTGCAATGATACCGCGAGACCCACGCTCACCGGCTCCAGATTT
ATCAGCAATAAACCAGCCAGCCGGAAGGGCCGAGCGCAGAAGTGGTCCTGCAACTTTATCCGCCTCCATC
CAGTCTATTAATTGTTGCCGGGAAGCTAGAGTAAGTAGTTCGCCAGTTAATAGTTTGCGCAACGTTGTTG
CCATTGCTACAGGCATCGTGGTGTCACGCTCGTCGTTTGGTATGGCTTCATTCAGCTCCGGTTCCCAACG
ATCAAGGCGAGTTACATGATCCCCCATGTTGTGCAAAAAAGCGGTTAGCTCCTTCGGTCCTCCGATCGTT
GTCAGAAGTAAGTTGGCCGCAGTGTTATCACTCATGGTTATGGCAGCACTGCATAATTCTCTTACTGTCA
TGCCATCCGTAAGATGCTTTTCTGTGACTGGTGAGTACTCAACCAAGTCATTCTGAGAATAGTGTATGCG
GCGACCGAGTTGCTCTTGCCCGGCGTCAATACGGGATAATACCGCGCCACATAGCAGAACTTTAAAAGTG
CTCATCATTGGAAAACGTTCTTCGGGGCGAAAACTCTCAAGGATCTTACCGCTGTTGAGATCCAGTTCGA
TGTAACCCACTCGTGCACCCAACTGATCTTCAGCATCTTTTACTTTCACCAGCGTTTCTGGGTGAGCAAA
AACAGGAAGGCAAAATGCCGCAAAAAAGGGAATAAGGGCGACACGGAAATGTTGAATACTCATACTCTTC
CTTTTTCAATATTATTGAAGCATTTATCAGGGTTATTGTCTCATGAGCGGATACATATTTGAATGTATTT
AGAAAAATAAACAAATAGGGGTTCCGCGCACATTTCCCCGAAAAGTGCCACCTAAATTGTAAGCGTTAAT
ATTTTGTTAAAATTCGCGTTAAATTTTTGTTAAATCAGCTCATTTTTTAACCAATAGGCCGAAATCGGCA
AAATCCCTTATAAATCAAAAGAATAGACCGAGATAGGGT
[37 nt withheld, positions 11870-11906]
AAAGAACGTGGACTCCAACGTCAAAGG
[49 nt withheld, positions 11934-11982]
T
[91 nt withheld, positions 11984-12074]
G
[124 nt withheld, positions 12076-12199]
CCCATTCGCCATTCAGGCTGCGCAACTGTTGGGAAGGGCGATCGGTGCGGGCCTCTTCGCTATTACGCCA
GCTGGCGAAAGGGGGATGTGCTGCAAGGCGATTAAGTTGGGTAACGCCAGGGTTTTCCCAGTCACGACGT
TGTAAAACGACGGCCAGTGAGCGCGCGTAATACGACTCACTATAGGGCGAATTGGAGCTCCACCGC
