>Addgene plasmid #48681 | Oct4-IRES-eGFP-PGK-Neo | addgene partial sequence | sequence record 71554 | T7 5'-TAATACGACTCACTATAGGG-3'
CTCTAGAACTAGTGGATCCCCCGGGCTGCAGGAATTCTCCATAGCACAGGGGCTCGTGGAAACCAAGCAT
GGAGTTGGGCAGGAGAAGACTATGAGTCAAGGCACTTGCTGCCAAGCCTAGCGACCTGGACTTGACCCAC
AGGACCCACACCATGGAGGGAACCAACTTTTTTCCTCACATTGTGACAATCTTCACACATAAATATGCAC
ATACTTACTGTGTCCAGGCCAGCTTGGTCTTCATGAGATACTGGGGGGAGGGGAGGGGAGGGAGGCAGAG
ATCTGGTAGGGCTGACATTCAGCAGCAAAAATGCTTTAAGACTTGGCTTTGGGGGCTGGAGAGATGGCTC
AGCGGTTAAGAGCACTGACTGCTCTGCCAGAGGTCCAGAGTTCAATTCCCATCAACCATGGTGGCTCACA
ACCATCTGTAATGGGATCCATTGCCCTCTTCTGGTGTGTCTGAAGACAGCTCAAATACATAAAATAAATA
ACTTTTTTTTTTTCTAAAGGAGCTGCTTGGCTCCTCCTCTCTTTTTTTTTTTTAATT
