>Addgene plasmid #48681 | Oct4-IRES-eGFP-PGK-Neo | addgene partial sequence | sequence record 80913 | BGH-rev 5'-TAGAAGGCACAGTCGAGG-3'
ACTCGTCAAGAAGGCGATAGAAGGCGATGCGCTGCGAATCGGGAGCGGCGATACCGTAAAGCACGAGGAA
GCGGTCAGCCCATTCGCCGCCAAGCTCTTCAGCAATATCACGGGTAGCCAACGCTATGTCCTGATAGCGG
TCCGCCACACCCAGCCGGCCACAGTCGATGAATCCAGAAAAGCGGCCATTTTCCACCATGATATTCGGCA
AGCAGGCATCGCCATGGGTCACGACGAGATCATCGCCGTCGGGCATGCGCGCCTTGAGCCTGGCGAACAG
TTCGGCTGGCGCGAGCCCCTGATGCTCTTCGTCCAGATCATCCTGATCGACAAGACCGGCTTCCATCCGA
GTACGTGCTCGCTCGATGCGATGTTTCGCTTGGTGGTCGAATGGGCAGGTAGCCGGATCAAGCGTATGCA
GCCGCCGCATTGCATCAGCCATGATGGATACTTTCTCGGCAGGAGCAAGGTGAGATGACAGGAGATCCTG
CCCCGGCACTTCGCCCAATAGCAGCCAGTCCCTTCCCGCTTCAGTGACAACGTCGAGCACAGCTGCGCAA
GGAACGCCCGTCGTGGCCAGCCACGATAGCCGCGCTGCCTCGTCCTGCAGTTCATTCAGGGCACCGGACA
GGTCGGTCTTGACAAAAAGAACCGGGCGCCCCTGCGCTGACAGCCGGAACACGGCGGCATCAGAGCAGCC
GATTGTCTGTTGTGCCCAGTCATAGCCGAATAGCCTCTCCACCCAAGCGGCCGGAGAACCTGCGTGCAAT
CCATCTTGTTCAATGGCCGATCCCATATTGGCTGCA
